>Addgene plasmid #62683 | pARD (pKD-G4) | depositor full sequence | sequence record 115959 | pARD (pKD-G4) sequence 4973 bps
GTCGACATTGATTATTGACTAGTTATTAATAGTAATCAATTACGGGGTCATTAGTTCATAGCCCATATAT
GGAGTTCCGCGTTACATAACTTACGGTAAATGGCCCGCCTGGCTGACCGCCCAACGACCCCCGCCCATTG
ACGTCAATAATGACGTATGTTCCCATAGTAACGCCAATAGGGACTTTCCATTGACGTCAATGGGTGGACT
ATTTACGGTAAACTGCCCACTTGGCAGTACATCAAGTGTATCATATGCCAAGTACGCCCCCTATTGACGT
CAATGACGGTAAATGGCCCGCCTGGCATTATGCCCAGTACATGACCTTATGGGACTTTCCTACTTGGCAG
TACATCTACGTATTAGTCATCGCTATTACCATGGGTCGAGGTGAGCCCCACGTTCTGCTTCACTCTCCCC
ATCTCCCCCCCCTCCCCACCCCCAATTTTGTATTTATTTATTTTTTAATTATTTTGTGCAGCGATGGGGG
CGGGGGGGGGGGGGGCGCGCGCCAGGCGGGGCGGGGCGGGGCGAGGGGCGGGGCGGGGCGAGGCGGAGAG
GTGCGGCGGCAGCCAATCAGAGCGGCGCGCTCCGAAAGTTTCCTTTTATGGCGAGGCGGCGGCGGCGGCG
GCCCTATAAAAAGCGAAGCGCGCGGCGGGCGGGAGTCGCTGCGTTGCCTTCGCCCCGTGCCCCGCTCCGC
GCCGCCTCGCGCCGCCCGCCCCGGCTCTGACTGACCGCGTTACTCCCACAGGTGAGCGGGCGGGACGGCC
CTTCTCCTCCGGGCTGTAATTAGCGCTTGGTTTAATGACGGCTCGTTTCTTTTCTGTGGCTGCGTGAAAG
CCTTAAAGGGCTCCGGGAGGGCCCTTTGTGCGGGGGGGAGCGGCTCGGGGGGTGCGTGCGTGTGTGTGTG
CGTGGGGAGCGCCGCGTGCGGCCCGCGCTGCCCGGCGGCTGTGAGCGCTGCGGGCGCGGCGCGGGGCTTT
GTGCGCTCCGCGTGTGCGCGAGGGGAGCGCGGCCGGGGGCGGTGCCCCGCGGTGCGGGGGGGCTGCGAGG
GGAACAAAGGCTGCGTGCGGGGTGTGTGCGTGGGGGGGTGAGCAGGGGGTGTGGGCGCGGCGGTCGGGCT
GTAACCCCCCCCTGCACCCCCCTCCCCGAGTTGCTGAGCACGGCCCGGCTTCGGGTGCGGGGCTCCGTGC
GGGGCGTGGCGCGGGGCTCGCCGTGCCGGGCGGGGGGTGGCGGCAGGTGGGGGTGCCGGGCGGGGCGGGG
CCGCCTCGGGCCGGGGAGGGCTCGGGGGAGGGGCGCGGCGGCCCCGGAGCGCCGGCGGCTGTCGAGGCGC
GGCGAGCCGCAGCCATTGCCTTTTATGGTAATCGTGCGAGAGGGCGCAGGGACTTCCTTTGTCCCAAATC
TGTGCGGAGCCGAAATCTGGGAGGCGCCGCCGCACCCCCTCTAGCGGGCGCGGGGCGAAGCGGTGCGGCG
CCGGCAGGAAGGAAATGGGCGGGGAGGGCCTTCGTGCGTCGCCGCGCCGCCGTCCCCTTCTCCCTCTCCA
GCCTCGGGGCTGTCCGCGGGGGGACGGCTGCCTTCGGGGGGGACGGGGCAGGGCGGGGTTCGGCTTCTGG
CGTGTGACCGGCGGCTCTAGAGCCTCTGCTAACCATGTTCATGCCTTCTTCTTTTTCCTACAGCTCCTGG
GCAACGTGCTGGTTATTGTGCTGTCTCATCATTTTGGCAAAGAATTCTAGTGAGTCGACCAGTGGATCCT
GGAGGCTTGCTGAAGGCTGTATGCTGTGTAGTTGTACTCCAGCTTGTGTTTTGGCCACTGACTGACACAA
GCTGGTACAACTACACAGGACACAAGGCCTGTTACTAGCACTCACATGGAACAAATGGCCCAGATCTGGC
CGCACTCGAGATATCTAGACCCAGAATTCACTCCTCAGGTGCAGGCTGCCTATCAGAAGGTGGTGGCTGG
TGTGGCCAATGCCCTGGCTCACAAATACCACTGAGATCTTTTTCCCTCTGCCAAAAATTATGGGGACATC
ATGAAGCCCCTTGAGCATCTGACTTCTGGCTAATAAAGGAAATTTATTTTCATTGCAATAGTGTGTTGGA
ATTTTTTGTGTCTCTCACTCGGAAGGACATATGGGAGGGCAAATCATTTAAAACATCAGAATGAGTATTT
GGTTTAGAGTTTGGCAACATATGCCATATGCTGGCTGCCATGAACAAAGGTGGCTATAAAGAGGTCATCA
GTATATGAAACAGCCCCCTGCTGTCCATTCCTTATTCCATAGAAAAGCCTTGACTTGAGGTTAGATTTTT
TTTATATTTTGTTTTGTGTTATTTTTTTCTTTAACATCCCTAAAATTTTCCTTACATGTTTTACTAGCCA
GATTTTTCCTCCTCTCCTGACTACTCCCAGTCATAGCTGTCCCTCTTCTCTTATGAAGATCCCTCGACCT
GCAGCCCAAGCTTGGCGTAATCATGGTCATAGCTGTTTCCTGTGTGAAATTGTTATCCGCTCACAATTCC
ACACAACATACGAGCCGGAAGCATAAAGTGTAAAGCCTGGGGTGCCTAATGAGTGAGCTAACTCACATTA
ATTGCGTTGCGCTCACTGCCCGCTTTCCAGTCGGGAAACCTGTCGTGCCAGCGGATCCGCATCTCAATTA
GTCAGCAACCATAGTCCCGCCCCTAACTCCGCCCATCCCGCCCCTAACTCCGCCCAGTTCCGCCCATTCT
CCGCCCCATGGCTGACTAATTTTTTTTATTTATGCAGAGGCCGAGGCCGCCTCGGCCTCTGAGCTATTCC
AGAAGTAGTGAGGAGGCTTTTTTGGAGGCCTAGGCTTTTGCAAAAAGCTAACTTGTTTATTGCAGCTTAT
AATGGTTACAAATAAAGCAATAGCATCACAAATTTCACAAATAAAGCATTTTTTTCACTGCATTCTAGTT
GTGGTTTGTCCAAACTCATCAATGTATCTTATCATGTCTGGATCCGCTGCATTAATGAATCGGCCAACGC
GCGGGGAGAGGCGGTTTGCGTATTGGGCGCTCTTCCGCTTCCTCGCTCACTGACTCGCTGCGCTCGGTCG
TTCGGCTGCGGCGAGCGGTATCAGCTCACTCAAAGGCGGTAATACGGTTATCCACAGAATCAGGGGATAA
CGCAGGAAAGAACATGTGAGCAAAAGGCCAGCAAAAGGCCAGGAACCGTAAAAAGGCCGCGTTGCTGGCG
TTTTTCCATAGGCTCCGCCCCCCTGACGAGCATCACAAAAATCGACGCTCAAGTCAGAGGTGGCGAAACC
CGACAGGACTATAAAGATACCAGGCGTTTCCCCCTGGAAGCTCCCTCGTGCGCTCTCCTGTTCCGACCCT
GCCGCTTACCGGATACCTGTCCGCCTTTCTCCCTTCGGGAAGCGTGGCGCTTTCTCAATGCTCACGCTGT
AGGTATCTCAGTTCGGTGTAGGTCGTTCGCTCCAAGCTGGGCTGTGTGCACGAACCCCCCGTTCAGCCCG
ACCGCTGCGCCTTATCCGGTAACTATCGTCTTGAGTCCAACCCGGTAAGACACGACTTATCGCCACTGGC
AGCAGCCACTGGTAACAGGATTAGCAGAGCGAGGTATGTAGGCGGTGCTACAGAGTTCTTGAAGTGGTGG
CCTAACTACGGCTACACTAGAAGGACAGTATTTGGTATCTGCGCTCTGCTGAAGCCAGTTACCTTCGGAA
AAAGAGTTGGTAGCTCTTGATCCGGCAAACAAACCACCGCTGGTAGCGGTGGTTTTTTTGTTTGCAAGCA
GCAGATTACGCGCAGAAAAAAAGGATCTCAAGAAGATCCTTTGATCTTTTCTACGGGGTCTGACGCTCAG
TGGAACGAAAACTCACGTTAAGGGATTTTGGTCATGAGATTATCAAAAAGGATCTTCACCTAGATCCTTT
TAAATTAAAAATGAAGTTTTAAATCAATCTAAAGTATATATGAGTAAACTTGGTCTGACAGTTACCAATG
CTTAATCAGTGAGGCACCTATCTCAGCGATCTGTCTATTTCGTTCATCCATAGTTGCCTGACTCCCCGTC
GTGTAGATAACTACGATACGGGAGGGCTTACCATCTGGCCCCAGTGCTGCAATGATACCGCGAGACCCAC
GCTCACCGGCTCCAGATTTATCAGCAATAAACCAGCCAGCCGGAAGGGCCGAGCGCAGAAGTGGTCCTGC
AACTTTATCCGCCTCCATCCAGTCTATTAATTGTTGCCGGGAAGCTAGAGTAAGTAGTTCGCCAGTTAAT
AGTTTGCGCAACGTTGTTGCCATTGCTACAGGCATCGTGGTGTCACGCTCGTCGTTTGGTATGGCTTCAT
TCAGCTCCGGTTCCCAACGATCAAGGCGAGTTACATGATCCCCCATGTTGTGCAAAAAAGCGGTTAGCTC
CTTCGGTCCTCCGATCGTTGTCAGAAGTAAGTTGGCCGCAGTGTTATCACTCATGGTTATGGCAGCACTG
CATAATTCTCTTACTGTCATGCCATCCGTAAGATGCTTTTCTGTGACTGGTGAGTACTCAACCAAGTCAT
TCTGAGAATAGTGTATGCGGCGACCGAGTTGCTCTTGCCCGGCGTCAATACGGGATAATACCGCGCCACA
TAGCAGAACTTTAAAAGTGCTCATCATTGGAAAACGTTCTTCGGGGCGAAAACTCTCAAGGATCTTACCG
CTGTTGAGATCCAGTTCGATGTAACCCACTCGTGCACCCAACTGATCTTCAGCATCTTTTACTTTCACCA
GCGTTTCTGGGTGAGCAAAAACAGGAAGGCAAAATGCCGCAAAAAAGGGAATAAGGGCGACACGGAAATG
TTGAATACTCATACTCTTCCTTTTTCAATATTATTGAAGCATTTATCAGGGTTATTGTCTCATGAGCGGA
TACATATTTGAATGTATTTAGAAAAATAAACAAATAGGGGTTCCGCGCACATTTCCCCGAAAAGTGCCAC
CTG
Features (pLannotate 1.2.2; 19 found; start..end, strand, type, name):
      4..383     +  enhancer       CMV enhancer: human cytomegalovirus immediate early enhancer
    386..661     +  promoter       chicken β-actin promoter: No description available
    662..1673    +  intron         chimeric intron: chimera between introns from chicken β-actin and rabbit β-globin
   1749..1775    +  ncRNA          5' miR-155: sequence upstream of the precursor of mouse miR-155 microRNA (Uva et al., 2013) miRNA
   1777..1798    -  CDS            VN155(I152L) (fragment): improved N-terminal fragment of mVenus for use in bimolecular fluorescence complementation (BiFC) (Kodama and Hu, 2010)
   1839..1880    +  ncRNA          3' miR-155: sequence downstream of the precursor of mouse miR-155 microRNA (Uva et al., 2013) miRNA
   1914..1991    +  CDS            HBB (fragment): HBB_PONPY - Experimental evidence at transcript level: Swiss-Prot protein existence level 2. Involved in oxygen transport from the lung to the various peripheral tissues. From Pongo pygmaeus (Bornean orangutan).
   2062..2117    +  polyA_signal   β-globin poly(A) signal: rabbit β-globin polyadenylation signal (Gil and Proudfoot, 1987)
   2500..2516    -  protein_bind   lac operator: The lac repressor binds to the lac operator to inhibit transcription in E. coli. This inhibition can be relieved by adding lactose or isopropyl-β-D-thiogalactopyranoside (IPTG). lac repressor encoded by lacI
   2524..2554    -  promoter       lac promoter: promoter for the E. coli lac operon
   2569..2590    -  protein_bind   CAP binding site: CAP binding activates transcription in the presence of cAMP. E. coli catabolite activator protein
   2603..2642    -  CDS            lacI (fragment): lac repressor; lacI; The lac repressor binds to the lac operator to inhibit transcription in E. coli. This inhibition can be relieved by adding lactose or isopropyl-β-D-thiogalactopyranoside (IPTG).
   2649..2671    +  promoter       SV40 promoter (fragment): SV40 enhancer and early promoter
   2695..2830    +  rep_origin     SV40 ori: SV40 origin of replication
   2850..2984    +  polyA_signal   SV40 poly(A) signal: SV40 polyadenylation signal
   2986..3040    -  CDS            lacI (fragment): lac repressor; lacI; The lac repressor binds to the lac operator to inhibit transcription in E. coli. This inhibition can be relieved by adding lactose or isopropyl-β-D-thiogalactopyranoside (IPTG).
   3223..3811    -  rep_origin     ori: high-copy-number ColE1/pMB1/pBR322/pUC origin of replication
   3982..4842    -  CDS            AmpR: β-lactamase; bla; confers resistance to ampicillin, carbenicillin, and related antibiotics
   4843..4947    -  promoter       AmpR promoter: bla
