[The description below was written by a language model from this plasmid's Addgene catalogue record and pLannotate feature annotations shown in this document.]
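Description:
pARD (pKD-G4) is a roughly 5 kb mammalian expression and RNAi plasmid built on the pCAGGS backbone. It is designed to produce an artificial microRNA against eGFP (amiR-eGFP419) from the broadly active CAG promoter/enhancer. In bacteria it is maintained as a high-copy plasmid through a ColE1/pUC-type origin and selected with ampicillin via the β-lactamase gene and its own promoter. The backbone also carries remnants of the lac promoter/operator region. An SV40 origin with an adjacent SV40 poly(A) signal is present as well, and this origin can support episomal replication in cells that supply large T antigen. No mammalian selection marker is annotated.

The expression unit consists of the CMV immediate-early enhancer, the chicken β-actin promoter and the chimeric chicken β-actin/rabbit β-globin intron, which together make up CAG. Downstream lies the amiRNA cassette, in which mouse miR-155 5' and 3' flanking sequences bracket a synthetic hairpin. These flanks let the cellular microRNA processing machinery recognise a Pol II transcript and release a mature guide strand directed at eGFP. The short antisense hit annotated as an mVenus fragment between the flanks is almost certainly this guide sequence, since it is complementary to GFP-family coding sequence, rather than a real coding element. Similarly, the small HBB fragment appears to be part of the rabbit β-globin 3' region, which precedes the β-globin poly(A) signal that terminates the transcript.

No fluorescent reporter or other protein-coding payload is annotated, so the amiRNA appears to be the only expressed product. According to the record, the construct belongs to work comparing artificial miRNA architectures for knockdown efficiency and unwanted effects in mice, with eGFP serving as a readily scored knockdown target.
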