Addgene plasmid #62683: pARD (pKD-G4)
Purpose: Mammalian expression of amiR-eGFP from the broadly active CAG promoter/enhancer
Depositing lab: Masato Ohtsuka. Depositing organization: Tokai University. Publication: Assessment of Artificial MiRNA Architectures for Higher Knockdown Efficiencies without the Undesired Effects in Mice. Miura H, Inoko H, Tanaka M, Nakaoka H, Kimura M, Gurumurthy CB, Sato M, Ohtsuka M. PLoS One. 2015 Aug 18;10(8):e0135919. doi: 10.1371/journal.pone.0135919. eCollection 2015. PubMed 26285215.
Backbone
  Vector backbone: pCAGGS
  Total vector size (bp): 4970
  Vector type: Mammalian Expression, RNAi
Growth in bacteria
  Bacterial resistance: Ampicillin, 100 μg/mL
  Growth temperature: 37°C
  Growth strain: DH5alpha
  Copy number: High Copy
Gene/Insert
  Gene/Insert name: amiR-eGFP419
  gRNA/shRNA sequence: TGTAGTTGTACTCCAGCTTGT
Terms and licenses: Academic/Nonprofit Terms; Industry Terms: Not Available to Industry
How to cite: pARD (pKD-G4) was a gift from Masato Ohtsuka (Addgene plasmid # 62683 ; http://n2t.net/addgene:62683 ; RRID:Addgene_62683)
