>Addgene plasmid #62683 | pARD (pKD-G4) | addgene partial sequence | sequence record 115958 | Bglob-pA-R 5'-ttttggcagagggaaaaaga-3'
CCAGCCACCACCTTCTGATAGGCAGCCTGCACCTGAGGAGTGAATTCTGGGTCTAGATATCTCGAGTGCG
GCCAGATCTGGGCCATTTGTTCCATGTGAGTGCTAGTAACAGGCCTTGTGTCCTGTGTAGTTGTACCAGC
TTGTGTCAGTCAGTGGCCAAAACACAAGCTGGAGTACAACTACACAGCATACAGCCTTCAGCAAGCCTCC
AGGATCCACTGGTCGACTCACTAGAATTCTTTGCCAAAATGATGAGACAGCACAATAACCAGCACGTTGC
CCAGGAGCTGTAGGAAAAAGAAGAAGGCATGAACATGGTTAGCAGAGGCTCTAGAGCCGCCGGTCACACG
CCAGAAGCCGAACCCCGCCCTGCCCCGTCCCCCCCGAAGGCAGCCGTCCCCCCGCGGACAGCCCCGAGGC
TGGAGAGGGAGAAGGGGACGGCGGCGCGGCGACGCACGAAGGCCCTCCCCGCCCATTTCCTTCCTGCCGG
CGCCGCACCGCTTCGCCCCGCGCCCGCTAGAGGGGGTGCGGCGGCGCCTCCCAGATTTCGGCTCCGCACA
GATTTGGGACAAAGGAAGTCCCTGCGCCCTCTCGCACGATTACCATAAAAGGCAATGGCTGCGGCTCGCC
GCGCCTCGACAGCC
